Addgene plasmid #163036: TRE:GFP
Purpose: FLiCRE reporter gene for neuronal expression
Depositing lab: Alice Ting. Depositing organization: Stanford University. Publication: A Molecular Calcium Integrator Reveals a Striatal Cell Type Driving Aversion. Kim CK, Sanchez MI, Hoerbelt P, Fenno LE, Malenka RC, Deisseroth K, Ting AY. Cell. 2020 Dec 23;183(7):2003-2019.e16. doi: 10.1016/j.cell.2020.11.015. Epub 2020 Dec 11. PubMed 33308478.
Backbone
  Vector backbone: AAV
  Vector type: Mammalian Expression, AAV
Growth in bacteria
  Bacterial resistance: Ampicillin, 100 μg/mL
  Growth temperature: 37°C
  Growth strain: NEB Stable
  Copy number: Unknown
Gene/Insert
  Gene/Insert name: GFP
  Species: Synthetic
  Promoter: TRE
  Cloning method: Gibson Cloning
  Sequencing primers: 5′ CMV min F; 3′ CATAGTTAAGAATACCAGTCAATCTTTCAC
Terms and licenses: Academic/Nonprofit Terms; Industry Terms: Not Available to Industry
How to cite: TRE:GFP was a gift from Alice Ting (Addgene plasmid # 163036 ; http://n2t.net/addgene:163036 ; RRID:Addgene_163036)
