[The description below was written by a language model from this plasmid's Addgene catalogue record and pLannotate feature annotations shown in this document.]
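Description:
TRE:GFP is an adeno-associated virus (AAV) transfer plasmid for mammalian expression, deposited as the reporter component of the FLiCRE system for use in neurons. It is about 5.1 kb and is propagated in E. coli through a high-copy ColE1/pUC-type origin with ampicillin selection (β-lactamase under its own promoter). The backbone also carries an f1 phage origin, along with small remnants of the pBR322 bom and rop regions that are only fragments. The record lists a recombination-deficient growth strain, which is commonly chosen to keep the repeat-rich AAV ITRs intact.

The payload is a single expression cassette flanked by AAV2 inverted terminal repeats, the cis elements needed for replication and packaging of the genome into AAV particles. One ITR is annotated as complete, while the other is detected only as two short fragments. This may reflect the difficulty of sequencing and annotating these structured repeats rather than a real truncation. Within the cassette, a tight Tet-responsive promoter (seven tet operator repeats upstream of a minimal CMV promoter) drives mammalian codon-optimized EGFP. This is followed by a WPRE to enhance transcript stability and expression, and a human growth hormone polyadenylation signal. Because the TRE has low basal activity on its own, EGFP is produced only when a tetracycline-controlled transactivator is available to bind the operators. The transactivator is not encoded here and must be supplied by separate constructs. As the FLiCRE reporter, the plasmid gives a stable fluorescent readout that marks cells in which that transcription factor has reached the nucleus, and the associated publication describes the system as a molecular calcium integrator.
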