Features (pLannotate 1.2.2; 14 found; start..end, strand, type, name):
      1..315     +  promoter       tight TRE promoter: Tet-responsive promoter PTight, consisting of seven tet operator sequences followed by the minimal CMV promoter
    332..1051    +  CDS            EGFP: the original enhanced GFP (Yang et al., 1996) mammalian codon-optimized
   1078..1666    +  misc_feature   WPRE: woodchuck hepatitis virus posttranscriptional regulatory element
   1690..2166    +  polyA_signal   hGH poly(A) signal: human growth hormone polyadenylation signal
   2206..2346    +  repeat_region  AAV2 ITR: inverted terminal repeat of adeno-associated virus serotype 2 inverted
   2351..2402    -  misc_feature   bom (fragment): basis of mobility region from pBR322
   2421..2876    +  rep_origin     f1 ori (sequence partly withheld): f1 bacteriophage origin of replication; arrow indicates direction of (+) strand synthesis
   2877..2926    -  misc_feature   bom (fragment): basis of mobility region from pBR322
   3028..3063    -  CDS            rop (fragment): Rop protein, which maintains plasmids at low copy number; rop
   3158..3262    +  promoter       AmpR promoter: bla
   3263..4123    +  CDS            AmpR: β-lactamase; bla; confers resistance to ampicillin, carbenicillin, and related antibiotics
   4294..4882    +  rep_origin     ori: high-copy-number ColE1/pMB1/pBR322/pUC origin of replication
   4955..4982    +  repeat_region  AAV2 ITR (fragment): inverted terminal repeat of adeno-associated virus serotype 2 inverted
   5011..5038    +  repeat_region  AAV2 ITR (fragment): inverted terminal repeat of adeno-associated virus serotype 2 inverted
>Addgene plasmid #163036 | TRE:GFP | addgene full sequence | sequence record 320935 | Addgene NGS Result
GAGTTTACTCCCTATCAGTGATAGAGAACGTATGTCGAGTTTACTCCCTATCAGTGATAGAGAACGATGT
CGAGTTTACTCCCTATCAGTGATAGAGAACGTATGTCGAGTTTACTCCCTATCAGTGATAGAGAACGTAT
GTCGAGTTTACTCCCTATCAGTGATAGAGAACGTATGTCGAGTTTATCCCTATCAGTGATAGAGAACGTA
TGTCGAGTTTACTCCCTATCAGTGATAGAGAACGTATGTCGAGGTAGGCGTGTACGGTGGGAGGCCTATA
TAAGCAGAGCTCGTTTAGTGAACCGTCAGATCGCCTGGAGAATTCGCCACCATGGTGAGCAAGGGCGAGG
AGCTGTTCACCGGGGTGGTGCCCATCCTGGTCGAGCTGGACGGCGACGTAAACGGCCACAAGTTCAGCGT
GTCCGGCGAGGGCGAGGGCGATGCCACCTACGGCAAGCTGACCCTGAAGTTCATCTGCACCACCGGCAAG
CTGCCCGTGCCCTGGCCCACCCTCGTGACCACCCTGACCTACGGCGTGCAGTGCTTCAGCCGCTACCCCG
ACCACATGAAGCAGCACGACTTCTTCAAGTCCGCCATGCCCGAAGGCTACGTCCAGGAGCGCACCATCTT
CTTCAAGGACGACGGCAACTACAAGACCCGCGCCGAGGTGAAGTTCGAGGGCGACACCCTGGTGAACCGC
ATCGAGCTGAAGGGCATCGACTTCAAGGAGGACGGCAACATCCTGGGGCACAAGCTGGAGTACAACTACA
ACAGCCACAACGTCTATATCATGGCCGACAAGCAGAAGAACGGCATCAAGGTGAACTTCAAGATCCGCCA
CAACATCGAGGACGGCAGCGTGCAGCTCGCCGACCACTACCAGCAGAACACCCCCATCGGCGACGGCCCC
GTGCTGCTGCCCGACAACCACTACCTGAGCACCCAGTCCGCCCTGAGCAAAGACCCCAACGAGAAGCGCG
ATCACATGGTCCTGCTGGAGTTCGTGACCGCCGCCGGGATCACTCTCGGCATGGACGAGCTGTACAAGTA
ATAGAAGCTTATATGCGGCCGATCGATAATCAACCTCTGGATTACAAAATTTGTGAAAGATTGACTGGTA
TTCTTAACTATGTTGCTCCTTTTACGCTATGTGGATACGCTGCTTTAATGCCTTTGTATCATGCTATTGC
TTCCCGTATGGCTTTCATTTTCTCCTCCTTGTATAAATCCTGGTTGCTGTCTCTTTATGAGGAGTTGTGG
CCCGTTGTCAGGCAACGTGGCGTGGTGTGCACTGTGTTTGCTGACGCAACCCCCACTGGTTGGGGCATTG
CCACCACCTGTCAGCTCCTTTCCGGGACTTTCGCTTTCCCCCTCCCTATTGCCACGGCGGAACTCATCGC
CGCCTGCCTTGCCCGCTGCTGGACAGGGGCTCGGCTGTTGGGCACTGACAATTCCGTGGTGTTGTCGGGG
AAATCATCGTCCTTTCCTTGGCTGCTCGCCTGTGTTGCCACCTGGATTCTGCGCGGGACGTCCTTCTGCT
ACGTCCCTTCGGCCCTCAATCCAGCGGACCTTCCTTCCCGCGGCCTGCTGCCGGCTCTGCGGCCTCTTCC
GCGTCTTCGCCTTCGCCCTCAGACGAGTCGGATCTCCCTTTGGGCCGCCTCCCCGCATCGATACCGTAGA
TCGATCTACGGGTGGCATCCCTGTGACCCCTCCCCAGTGCCTCTCCTGGCCCTGGAAGTTGCCACTCCAG
TGCCCACCAGCCTTGTCCTAATAAAATTAAGTTGCATCATTTTGTCTGACTAGGTGTCCTTCTATAATAT
TATGGGGTGGAGGGGGGTGGTATGGAGCAAGGGGCAAGTTGGGAAGACAACCTGTAGGGCCTGCGGGGTC
TATTGGGAACCAAGCTGGAGTGCAGTGGCACAATCTTGGCTCACTGCAATCTCCGCCTCCTGGGTTCAAG
CGATTCTCCTGCCTCAGCCTCCCGAGTTGTTGGGATTCCAGGCATGCATGACCAGGCTCAGCTAATTTTT
GTTTTTTTGGTAGAGACGGGGTTTCACCATATTGGCCAGGCTGGTCTCCAACTCCTAATCTCAGGTGATC
TACCCACCTTGGCCTCCCAAATTGCTGGGATTACAGGCGTGAACCACTGCTCCCTTCCCTGTCCTTCTGA
TTTTGTAGGTAACCACGTGCGGACCGAGCGGCCGCAGGAACCCCTAGTGATGGAGTTGGCCACTCCCTCT
CTGCGCGCTCGCTCGCTCACTGAGGCCGGGCGACCAAAGGTCGCCCGACGCCCGGGCTTTGCCCGGGCGG
CCTCAGTGAGCGAGCGAGCGCGCAGCTGCCTGCAGGGGCGCCTGATGCGGTATTTTCTCCTTACGCATCT
GTGCGGTATTTCACACCGCATA
[95 nt withheld, positions 2403-2497]
T
[46 nt withheld, positions 2499-2544]
C
[141 nt withheld, positions 2546-2686]
CCTTTGACGTTGGAGTCCACGTTCTTT
[37 nt withheld, positions 2714-2750]
ACTCTATCTCGGGCTATTCTTTTGATTTATAAGGGATTTTGCCGATTTCGGTCTATTGGTTAAAAAATGA
GCTGATTTAACAAAAATTTAACGCGAATTTTAACAAAATATTAACGTTTACAATTTTATGGTGCACTCTC
AGTACAATCTGCTCTGATGCCGCATAGTTAAGCCAGCCCCGACACCCGCCAACACCCGCTGACGCGCCCT
GACGGGCTTGTCTGCTCCCGGCATCCGCTTACAGACAAGCTGTGACCGTCTCCGGGAGCTGCATGTGTCA
GAGGTTTTCACCGTCATCACCGAAACGCGCGAGACGAAAGGGCCTCGTGATACGCCTATTTTTATAGGTT
AATGTCATGATAATAATGGTTTCTTAGACGTCAGGTGGCACTTTTCGGGGAAATGTGCGCGGAACCCCTA
TTTGTTTATTTTTCTAAATACATTCAAATATGTATCCGCTCATGAGACAATAACCCTGATAAATGCTTCA
ATAATATTGAAAAAGGAAGAGTATGAGTATTCAACATTTCCGTGTCGCCCTTATTCCCTTTTTTGCGGCA
TTTTGCCTTCCTGTTTTTGCTCACCCAGAAACGCTGGTGAAAGTAAAAGATGCTGAAGATCAGTTGGGTG
CACGAGTGGGTTACATCGAACTGGATCTCAACAGCGGTAAGATCCTTGAGAGTTTTCGCCCCGAAGAACG
TTTTCCAATGATGAGCACTTTTAAAGTTCTGCTATGTGGCGCGGTATTATCCCGTATTGACGCCGGGCAA
GAGCAACTCGGTCGCCGCATACACTATTCTCAGAATGACTTGGTTGAGTACTCACCAGTCACAGAAAAGC
ATCTTACGGATGGCATGACAGTAAGAGAATTATGCAGTGCTGCCATAACCATGAGTGATAACACTGCGGC
CAACTTACTTCTGACAACGATCGGAGGACCGAAGGAGCTAACCGCTTTTTTGCACAACATGGGGGATCAT
GTAACTCGCCTTGATCGTTGGGAACCGGAGCTGAATGAAGCCATACCAAACGACGAGCGTGACACCACGA
TGCCTGTAGCAATGGCAACAACGTTGCGCAAACTATTAACTGGCGAACTACTTACTCTAGCTTCCCGGCA
ACAATTAATAGACTGGATGGAGGCGGATAAAGTTGCAGGACCACTTCTGCGCTCGGCCCTTCCGGCTGGC
TGGTTTATTGCTGATAAATCTGGAGCCGGTGAGCGTGGGTCTCGCGGTATCATTGCAGCACTGGGGCCAG
ATGGTAAGCCCTCCCGTATCGTAGTTATCTACACGACGGGGAGTCAGGCAACTATGGATGAACGAAATAG
ACAGATCGCTGAGATAGGTGCCTCACTGATTAAGCATTGGTAACTGTCAGACCAAGTTTACTCATATATA
CTTTAGATTGATTTAAAACTTCATTTTTAATTTAAAAGGATCTAGGTGAAGATCCTTTTTGATAATCTCA
TGACCAAAATCCCTTAACGTGAGTTTTCGTTCCACTGAGCGTCAGACCCCGTAGAAAAGATCAAAGGATC
TTCTTGAGATCCTTTTTTTCTGCGCGTAATCTGCTGCTTGCAAACAAAAAAACCACCGCTACCAGCGGTG
GTTTGTTTGCCGGATCAAGAGCTACCAACTCTTTTTCCGAAGGTAACTGGCTTCAGCAGAGCGCAGATAC
CAAATACTGTTCTTCTAGTGTAGCCGTAGTTAGGCCACCACTTCAAGAACTCTGTAGCACCGCCTACATA
CCTCGCTCTGCTAATCCTGTTACCAGTGGCTGCTGCCAGTGGCGATAAGTCGTGTCTTACCGGGTTGGAC
TCAAGACGATAGTTACCGGATAAGGCGCAGCGGTCGGGCTGAACGGGGGGTTCGTGCACACAGCCCAGCT
TGGAGCGAACGACCTACACCGAACTGAGATACCTACAGCGTGAGCTATGAGAAAGCGCCACGCTTCCCGA
AGGGAGAAAGGCGGACAGGTATCCGGTAAGCGGCAGGGTCGGAACAGGAGAGCGCACGAGGGAGCTTCCA
GGGGGAAACTCCTGGTATCTTTATAGTCCTGTCGGGTTTCGCCACCTCTGACTTGAGCGTCGATTTTTGT
GATGCTCGTCAGGGGGGCGGAGCCTATGGAAAAACGCCAGCAACGCGGCCTTTTTACGGTTCCTGGCCTT
TTGCTGGCCTTTTGCTCACATGTCCTGCAGGCAGCTGCGCGCTCGCTCGCTCACTGAGGCCGCCCGGGCG
TCGGGCGACCTTTGGTCGCCCGGCCTCAGTGAGCGAGCGAGCGCGCAGAGAGGGAGTGGCCAACTCCATC
ACTAGGGGTTCCTGCGGCCGCACGCGTCTC
